>Addgene plasmid #148097 | pnYC-NpM-NcPAN2_1-321-F62E_Y | depositor full sequence | sequence record 290544 | Full Sequence
GGTATGGCAATGAAAGACGGTGAGCTGGTGATATGGGATAGTGTTCACCCTTGTTACACCGTTTTCCATG
AGCAAACTGAAACGTTTTCATCGCTCTGGAGTGAATACCACGACGATTTCCGGCAGTTTCTACACATATA
TTCGCAAGATGTGGCGTGTTACGGTGAAAACCTGGCCTATTTCCCTAAAGGGTTTATTGAGAATATGTTT
TTCGTCTCAGCCAATCCCTGGGTGAGTTTCACCAGTTTTGATTTAAACGTGGCCAATATGGACAACTTCT
TCGCCCCCGTTTTCACCATGGGCAAATATTATACGCAAGGCGACAAGGTGCTGATGCCGCTGGCGATTCA
GGTTCATCATGCCGTCTGTGATGGCTTCCATGTCGGCAGAATGCTTAATGAATTACAACAGTACTGCGAT
GAGTGGCAGGGCGGGGCGTAATTTTTTTAAGGCAGTTATTGGTGCCCTTAAACGCCTGGTGCTACGCCTG
AATAAGTGATAATAAGCGGATGAATGGCAGAAATTCGAAAGCAAATTCGACCCGGTCGTCGGTTCAGGGC
AGGGTCGTTAAATAGCCGCTTATGTCTATTGCTGGTTTACCGGTTTATTGACTACCGGAAGCAGTGTGAC
CGTGTGCTTCTCAAATGCCTGAGGCCAGTTTGCTCAGGCTCTCCCCGTGGAGGTAATAATTGACGATATG
ATCATTTATTCTGCCTCCCAGAGCCTGATAAAAACGGTTAGCGCTTCGTTAATACAGATGTAGGTGTTCC
ACAGGGTAGCCAGCAGCATCCTGCGATGCAGATCCGGAACATAATGGTGCAGGGCGCTTGTTTCGGCGTG
GGTATGGTGGCAGGCCCCGTGGCCGGGGGACTGTTGGGCGCTGCCGGCACCTGTCCTACGAGTTGCATGA
TAAAGAAGACAGTCATAAGTGCGGCGACGATAGTCATGCCCCGCGCCCACCGGAAGGAGCTACCGGACAG
CGGTGCGGACTGTTGTAACTCAGAATAAGAAATGAGGCCGCTCATGGCGTTGACTCTCAGTCATAGTATC
GTGGTATCACCGGTTGGTTCCACTCTCTGTTGCGGGCAACTTCAGCAGCACGTAGGGGACTTCCGCGTTT
CCAGACTTTACGAAACACGGAAACCGAAGACCATTCATGTTGTTGCTCAGGTCGCAGACGTTTTGCAGCA
GCAGTCGCTTCACGTTCGCTCGCGTATCGGTGATTCATTCTGCTAACCAGTAAGGCAACCCCGCCAGCCT
AGCCGGGTCCTCAACGACAGGAGCACGATCATGCGCACCCGTGGCCAGGACCCAACGCTGCCCGAGATGC
GCCGCGTGCGGCTGCTGGAGATGGCGGACGCGATGGATATGTTCTGCCAAGGGTTGGTTTGCGCATTCAC
AGTTCTCCGCAAGAATTGATTGGCTCCAATTCTTGGAGTGGTGAATCCGTTAGCGAGGTGCCGCCGGCTT
CCATTCAGGTCGAGGTGGCCCGGCTCCATGCACCGCGACGCAACGCGGGGAGGCAGACAAGGTATAGGGC
GGCGCCTACAATCCATGCCAACCCGTTCCATGTGCTCGCCGAGGCGGCATAAATCGCCGTGACGATCAGC
GGTCCAGTGATCGAAGTTAGGCTGGTAAGAGCCGCGAGCGATCCTTGAAGCTGTCCCTGATGGTCGTCAT
CTACCTGCCTGGACAGCATGGCCTGCAACGCGGGCATCCCGATGCCGCCGGAAGCGAGAAGAATCATAAT
GGGGAAGGCCATCCAGCCTCGCGTCGCGAACGCCAGCAAGACGTAGCCCAGCGCGTCGGCCGCCATGCCG
GCGATAATGGCCTGCTTCTCGCCGAAACGTTTGGTGGCGGGACCAGTGACGAAGGCTTGAGCGAGGGCGT
GCAAGATTCCGAATACCGCAAGCGACAGGCCGATCATCGTCGCGCTCCAGCGAAAGCGGTCCTCGCCGAA
AATGACCCAGAGCGCTGCCGGCACCTGTCCTACGAGTTGCATGATAAAGAAGACAGTCATAAGTGCGGCG
ACGATAGTCATGCCCCGCGCCCACCGGAAGGAGCTGACTGGGTTGAAGGCTCTCAAGGGCATCGGTCGAC
GCTCTCCCTTATGCGACTCCTGCATTAGGAAGCAGCCCAGTAGTAGGTTGAGGCCGTTGAGCACCGCCGC
CGCAAGGAATGGTGCATGCAAGGAGATGGCGCCCAACAGTCCCCCGGCCACGGGGCCTGCCACCATACCC
ACGCCGAAACAAGCGCTCATGAGCCCGAAGTGGCGAGCCCGATCTTCCCCATCGGTGATGTCGGCGATAT
AGGCGCCAGCAACCGCACCTGTGGCGCCGGTGATGCCGGCCACGATGCGTCCGGCGTAGAGGATCAGACT
AAGATCTCGATCCCGCGAAATTAATACGACTCACTATAGGGGAATTGTGAGCGGATAACAATTCCCCACT
AGTAATAATTTTGTTTAACTTTAAGAAGGAGATATACCATGGAAACTGAAGAAGGTAAACTGGTAATCTG
GATTAACGGCGATAAAGGCTATAACGGTCTCGCTGAAGTCGGTAAGAAATTCGAGAAAGATACCGGAATT
AAAGTCACCGTTGAGCATCCGGATAAACTGGAAGAGAAATTCCCACAGGTTGCGGCAACTGGCGATGGCC
CTGACATTATCTTCTGGGCACACGACCGCTTTGGTGGCTACGCTCAATCTGGCCTGTTGGCTGAAATCAC
CCCGGACAAAGCGTTCCAGGACAAGCTGTATCCGTTTACCTGGGATGCCGTACGTTACAACGGCAAGCTG
ATTGCTTACCCGATCGCTGTTGAAGCGTTATCGCTGATTTATAACAAAGACCTGCTGCCGAACCCGCCAA
AAACCTGGGAAGAGATCCCGGCGCTGGATAAAGAACTGAAAGCGAAAGGTAAGAGCGCCCTGATGTTCAA
CCTGCAAGAACCGTACTTCACCTGGCCGCTGATTGCTGCTGACGGGGGTTATGCGTTCAAGTATGAAAAC
GGCAAGTACGACATTAAAGACGTGGGCGTGGATAACGCTGGCGCGAAAGCGGGTCTGACCTTCCTGGTTG
ACCTGATTAAAAACAAACACATGAATGCAGACACCGATTACTCCATCGCAGAAGCTGCCTTTAATAAAGG
CGAAACAGCGATGACCATCAACGGCCCGTGGGCATGGTCCAACATCGACACCAGCAAAGTGAATTATGGT
GTAACGGTACTGCCGACCTTCAAGGGTCAACCATCCAAACCGTTCGTTGGCGTGCTGAGCGCAGGTATTA
ACGCCGCCAGTCCGAACAAAGAGCTGGCAAAAGAGTTCCTCGAAAACTATCTGCTGACTGATGAAGGTCT
GGAAGCGGTTAATAAAGACAAACCGCTGGGTGCCGTAGCGCTGAAGTCTTACGAGGAAGAGTTGGCGAAA
GATCCACGTATTGCCGCCACGATGGAAAACGCCCAGAAAGGTGAAATCATGCCGAACATCCCGCAGATGT
CCGCTTTCTGGTATGCCGTGCGTACTGCGGTGATCAACGCCGCCAGCGGTCGTCAGACTGTCGATGAAGC
CCTTAAAGACGCGCAGACTGGTACCGGCAGCGGCCTGGAAGTTCTGTTCCAGGGGCCCCATATGATGGAT
TCTCGGGATTGGACCCAGCTGGGCTGTGTTGCCTACCCGTCACCAATCCATCCAGACTACCATGCCGGAC
CCGCGTCGACAATAGCCTTCGACAACCAAGATGAGCTGCTATGGATCGGCACCCAAAAGGGCTTTGCCGG
CTCTTTCATCGGCCGCGAGCTCAAGCGATTCACTGCCGAGCGAATACACCCCGAAACCGACGGTCCCCTC
CGCCAATTCCTCTTCGTCGACAAGGGCGTCATCTTCCTCGGAAGCCGGAGCGTCTACATGGCAGCACGTA
GTGGCGTGCCCATCTGGAGTATCCGCCATGAGTCCATGCAGGATCTGCGTGCCATGTCCTTCACCAGCAA
GGGGACCTCCGAGATCCTCGTGGCCGGCTGGCAGAACAAGATGTTGGTGATTGACGTCAACAAGGGTGAG
GTCGTCAAGGAGCTCCCGACACAAGATCAGTACTCCTTCCTCAAGATGAGCCGGTACATTTGCGCGGCAA
CGAACAAGGGCACCGTCAACATACTGGACCCTATCACTTTTACTATCAAGAAACAATGGCAGGCCCACGG
GGCTTTCATCAACGATCTGGACACGTCCAACGACTTTATTGTCACCTGCGGTGGCTCACACAGGCAGACA
CACAACACCCCGGCCATACTCGACCCTTACGTCAAGGTGTTTGACCTGAAGAACATGAGTGCTATGAACC
CAGTTCCCTTTGCGCCGCTGGCCGCTCACGTGAGGATGCACCCGAGGATGTTGACAACGGCCATTGTCGT
CAACCAGGCGGGCCAGATCCACGTGACGGATCTGTTGAATCCAAGCAACAGCCAGGTCTGCTACACGCAG
CCTCAGGGCGTGGTGCTACATTTCGATGTGTCGAGAACCGGAGAAGGAAAAGCGCTTGCGGATAACAAGC
ACAACACCTACGTCTGGGGATCGCCCAACAAGATCCAGTTTACCGAGTGAGCTAGCCCTAGGAGATCCGG
CTGCTAACAAAGCCCGAAAGGAAGCTGAGTTGGCTGCTGCCACCGCTGAGCAATAACTAGCATAACCCCT
TGGGGCCTCTAAACGGGTCTTGAGGGGTTTTTTGCTGAAAGGAGGAACTATATCCGGATATCCCGCAAGA
GGCCCGGCAGTACCGGCATAACCAAGCCTATGCCTACAGCATCCAGGGTGACGGTGCCGAGGATGACGAT
GAGCGCATTGTTAGATTTCATACACGGTGCCTGACTGCGTTAGCAATTTAACTGTGATAAACTACCGCAT
TAAAGCTTATCGATGATAAGCTGTCAAACATGAGAATTACAACTTATATCGTATGGGGCTGACTTCAGGT
GCTACATTTGAAGAGATAAATTGCACTGAAATCAAGAAATATTTTATCTGATTAATAAGATGATCTTCTT
GAGATCGTTTTGGTCTGCGCGTAATCTCTTGCTCTGAAAACGAAAAAACCGCCTTGCAGGGCGGTTTTTC
GAAGGTTCTCTGAGCTACCAACTCTTTGAACCGAGGTAACTGGCTTGGAGGAGCGCAGTCACCAAAACTT
GTCCTTTCAGTTTAGCCTTAACCGGCGCATGACTTCAAGACTAACTCCTCTAAATCAATTACCAGTGGCT
GCTGCCAGTGGTGCTTTTGCATGTCTTTCCGGGTTGGACTCAAGACGATAGTTACCGGATAAGGCGCAGC
GGTCGGACTGAACGGGGGGTTCGTGCATACAGTCCAGCTTGGAGCGAACTGCCTACCCGGAACTGAGTGT
CAGGCGTGGAATGAGACAAACGCGGCCATAACAGCGGAATGACACCGGTAAACCGAAAGGCAGGAACAGG
AGAGCGCACGAGGGAGCCGCCAGGGGGAAACGCCTGGTATCTTTATAGTCCTGTCGGGTTTCGCCACCAC
TGATTTGAGCGTCAGATTTCGTGATGCTTGTCAGGGGGGCGGAGCCTATGGAAAAACGGCTTTGCCGCGG
CCCTCTCACTTCCCTGTTAAGTATCTTCCTGGCATCTTCCAGGAAATCTCCGCCCCGTTCGTAAGCCATT
TCCGCTCGCCGCAGTCGAACGACCGAGCGTAGCGAGTCAGTGAGCGAGGAAGCGGAATATATCCTGTATC
ACATATTCTGCTGACGCACCGGTGCAGCCTTTTTTCTCCTGCCACATGAAGCACTTCACTGACACCCTCA
TCAGTGCCAACATAGTAAGCCAGTATACACTCCCCTAGCGCTGATGTCCGGCGGTGCTTTTGCCGTTACG
CACCACCCCGTCAGTAGCTGAACAGGAGGGACAGCTGATAGAAACAGAAGCCACTGGAGCACCTCAAAAA
CACCATCATACACTAAATCAGTAAGTTGGCAGCATCACCCGACGCACTTTGCGCCGAATAAATACCTGTG
ACGGAAGATCACTTCGCAGAATAAATAAATCCTGGTGTCCCTGTTGATACCGGGAAGCCCTGGGCCAACT
TTTGGCGAAAATGAGACGTTGATCGGCACGTAAGAGGTTCCAACTTTCACCATAATGAAATAAGATCACT
ACCGGGCGTATTTTTTGAGTTATCGAGATTTTCAGGAGCTAAGGAAGCTAAAATGGAGAAAAAAATCACT
GGATATACCACCGTTGATATATCCCAATGGCATCGTAAAGAACATTTTGAGGCATTTCAGTCAGTTGCTC
AATGTACCTATAACCAGACCGTTCAGCTGGATATTACGGCCTTTTTAAAGACCGTAAAGAAAAATAAGCA
CAAGTTTTATCCGGCCTTTATTCACATTCTTGCCCGCCTGATGAATGCTCATCCGGAATTC
Features (pLannotate 1.2.2; 18 found; start..end, strand, type, name):
    739..834     -  CDS            resD (fragment): REDF_ECOLI - Also known as D. Protein inferred from homology: Swiss-Prot protein existence level 3. Acts as a repressor of transcription and as a site-specific resolvase that cleaves at the RfsF site. From Escherichia coli (strain K12).
    824..881     +  CDS            TcR (fragment): tetracycline efflux protein; tet; confers resistance to tetracycline
    878..971     -  CDS            TcR (fragment): tetracycline efflux protein; tet; confers resistance to tetracycline
   1475..2375    -  CDS            TcR (fragment): tetracycline efflux protein; tet; confers resistance to tetracycline
   2402..2420    +  promoter       T7 promoter: promoter for bacteriophage T7 RNA polymerase
   2421..2445    +  protein_bind   lac operator: The lac repressor binds to the lac operator to inhibit transcription in E. coli. This inhibition can be relieved by adding lactose or isopropyl-β-D-thiogalactopyranoside (IPTG). lac repressor encoded by lacI
   2460..2482    +  RBS            RBS: efficient ribosome binding site from bacteriophage T7 gene 10 (Olins and Rangwala, 1989)
   2493..3589    +  CDS            MBP (fragment): maltose binding protein from E. coli; malE (mutated); This version of the gene does not encode a signal sequence, so MBP will remain in the cytosol.
   3635..4615    +  CDS            par-1 (fragment): PAN2_NEUCR - Also known as pan2 From Neurospora crassa (strain ATCC 24698 / 74-OR23-1A / CBS 708.71 / DSM 1257 / FGSC 987).
   4620..4669    +  CDS            SET1 (fragment): solubility-enhancement tag derived from T7 phage gene 10B
   4677..4724    +  terminator     T7 terminator: transcription terminator for bacteriophage T7 RNA polymerase
   4747..4851    -  CDS            TcR (fragment): tetracycline efflux protein; tet; confers resistance to tetracycline
   4899..4927    -  promoter       tet promoter: E. coli promoter for tetracycline efflux protein gene
   5039..5584    +  rep_origin     p15A ori: Plasmids containing the medium-copy-number p15A origin of replication can be propagated in E. coli cells that contain a second plasmid with the ColE1 origin.
   5672..5727    +  rep_origin     RSF ori (fragment): Plasmids containing the RSF 1030 origin of replication can be propagated in E. coli cells that contain additional plasmids with compatible origins.
   5846..5989    -  mobile_element IS1 (fragment): prokaryotic transposable element IS1
   6110..6212    +  promoter       cat promoter: promoter of the E. coli cat gene encoding chloramphenicol acetyltransferase
   6213..441     +  CDS            CmR (across the origin): chloramphenicol acetyltransferase; cat; confers resistance to chloramphenicol
