[The description below was written by a language model from this plasmid's Addgene catalogue record and pLannotate feature annotations shown in this document.]
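Description:
pnYC-NpM-NcPAN2_1-321-F62E_Y is a 6.4 kb bacterial expression plasmid for producing an N-terminal fragment (residues 1–321) of the Neurospora crassa PAN2 deadenylase carrying an F62E point substitution. The catalogue lists the backbone as unknown. The feature table, however, shows a p15A origin of replication, a chloramphenicol acetyltransferase gene driven by its native cat promoter, and scattered fragments of a disrupted tetracycline resistance gene with its tet promoter, an arrangement reminiscent of pACYC-type vectors. The plasmid is selected with chloramphenicol and is recorded as low copy. The p15A origin is compatible with ColE1-type plasmids, so the construct could be co-maintained with a second expression vector, although the record does not state that it was used this way. The short hits to RSF ori, IS1 and resD are only partial matches and are probably backbone remnants.

The expression cassette sits within the interrupted tetracycline gene. It consists of a T7 promoter followed by a lac operator and the phage T7 gene 10 ribosome binding site, giving IPTG-inducible transcription in E. coli hosts that supply T7 RNA polymerase. The open reading frame begins with a signal-sequence-less, cytosolic maltose binding protein, which serves as an N-terminal solubility and affinity tag, followed by the PAN2 coding fragment. A short downstream match to a T7 gene 10B-derived sequence precedes the T7 terminator and may simply be vector-derived sequence. The record does not state whether a protease cleavage site lies between MBP and PAN2. The associated study concerns recruitment of the PAN2 exonuclease by an asymmetric PAN3 dimer in mRNA deadenylation, so this mutant fragment was presumably made for recombinant protein work in that context, although the specific role of F62E is not given.
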