Addgene plasmid #148097: pnYC-NpM-NcPAN2_1-321-F62E_Y
Purpose: Bacterial Expression of NcPAN2_1-321-F62E
Depositing lab: Elisa Izaurralde. Depositing organization: Max Planck Institute for Developmental Biology. Publication: An asymmetric PAN3 dimer recruits a single PAN2 exonuclease to mediate mRNA deadenylation and decay. Jonas S, Christie M, Peter D, Bhandari D, Loh B, Huntzinger E, Weichenrieder O, Izaurralde E. Nat Struct Mol Biol. 2014 Jul;21(7):599-608. doi: 10.1038/nsmb.2837. Epub 2014 Jun 1. PubMed 24880343.
Backbone
  Vector backbone: Unknown
  Vector type: Bacterial Expression
Growth in bacteria
  Bacterial resistance: Chloramphenicol, 25 μg/mL
  Growth temperature: 37°C
  Growth strain: DH5alpha
  Copy number: Low Copy
Gene/Insert
  Gene/Insert name: NcPAN2_1-321-F62E
  Species: Neurospora crassa
  Cloning method: Unknown
Terms and licenses: Academic/Nonprofit Terms; Industry Terms: Not Available to Industry
Depositor comments: ORF extracted from N. crassa Databank: NCU10733.7 Plasmids from this collection were made available to the research community and donated after the lab closed. Please note that the sequence provided by the depositing laboratory may be theoretical/predicted or based on Sanger sequencing results. There may be discrepancies between sequencing results obtained by Addgene and the depositor sequence. If an Addgene verified sequence is not available, please contact before placing your order to request that our lab fully sequence the plasmid.
How to cite: pnYC-NpM-NcPAN2_1-321-F62E_Y was a gift from Elisa Izaurralde (Addgene plasmid # 148097 ; http://n2t.net/addgene:148097 ; RRID:Addgene_148097)
